Addgene plasmid #163229: B1HZY7
Purpose: Inducible expression of UniProt identifier B1HZY7
Depositing lab: Martin Engqvist. Depositing organization: Chalmers University of Technology. Publication: Experimental and computational investigation of enzyme functional annotations uncovers misannotation in the EC 1.1.3.15 enzyme class. Rembeza E, Engqvist MKM. PLoS Comput Biol. 2021 Sep 23;17(9):e1009446. doi: 10.1371/journal.pcbi.1009446. eCollection 2021 Sep. PubMed 34555022.
Backbone
  Vector backbone: pET21a(+)
  Vector type: Bacterial Expression
Growth in bacteria
  Bacterial resistance: Ampicillin, 100 μg/mL
  Growth temperature: 37°C
  Growth strain: DH5alpha
  Copy number: High Copy
Gene/Insert
  Gene/Insert name: B1HZY7 (alt name: S-2-hydroxyacid oxidase)
  Species: Lysinibacillus sphaericus
  Promoter: T7
  Tag / fusion protein: T7 (N terminal on backbone); 10xHis (C terminal on backbone)
  Cloning method: Unknown
  Sequencing primers: 5′ T7; 3′ T7-term
Terms and licenses: Academic/Nonprofit Terms; Industry Terms: Not Available to Industry
Depositor comments: Insert name is a UniProt identifier
How to cite: B1HZY7 was a gift from Martin Engqvist (Addgene plasmid # 163229 ; http://n2t.net/addgene:163229 ; RRID:Addgene_163229)
