[The description below was written by a language model from this plasmid's Addgene catalogue record and pLannotate feature annotations shown in this document.]
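Description:
B1HZY7 is a bacterial expression plasmid built on the pET21a(+) backbone for inducible production of a Lysinibacillus sphaericus protein, named here by its UniProt identifier and annotated as an S-2-hydroxyacid oxidase. The plasmid is about 6.5 kb and is propagated in E. coli under ampicillin selection through the β-lactamase gene and its own promoter. It replicates from a ColE1/pMB1-type origin. The catalogue lists it as high copy, although the feature table also shows the rop gene and the bom mobility region typical of pBR322-derived pET vectors. An f1 origin is present as well, and short tetracycline-resistance fragments are non-functional backbone remnants.

The expression cassette follows the standard pET layout: a T7 promoter immediately followed by a lac operator, then the strong ribosome binding site from T7 gene 10, the coding region, and a T7 terminator. The plasmid-borne lacI gene supplies repressor that keeps the operator occupied, so transcription requires both a host providing T7 RNA polymerase and relief of repression with IPTG or lactose. The insert itself was not annotated by the feature software, but it presumably occupies the unannotated stretch between the ribosome binding site and the C-terminal histidine tag. The catalogue describes this tag as 10xHis, while the annotation detects it as 9xHis spanning the sequence origin. An N-terminal T7 tag is listed in the catalogue but does not appear in the feature table. A short fragment matching a T7 gene 10B-derived solubility tag is annotated just downstream of the His tag. The construct supports His-tag affinity purification of the recombinant enzyme, and it comes from a study testing functional annotations within the EC 1.1.3.15 enzyme class.
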