Features (pLannotate 1.2.2; 18 found; start..end, strand, type, name):
     28..77      +  CDS            SET1 (fragment): solubility-enhancement tag derived from T7 phage gene 10B
     85..132     +  terminator     T7 terminator: transcription terminator for bacteriophage T7 RNA polymerase
    169..624     +  rep_origin     f1 ori (sequence partly withheld): f1 bacteriophage origin of replication; arrow indicates direction of (+) strand synthesis
    651..755     +  promoter       AmpR promoter: bla
    756..1616    +  CDS            AmpR: β-lactamase; bla; confers resistance to ampicillin, carbenicillin, and related antibiotics
   1787..2375    +  rep_origin     ori: high-copy-number ColE1/pMB1/pBR322/pUC origin of replication
   2561..2703    -  misc_feature   bom: basis of mobility region from pBR322
   2805..2996    -  CDS            rop: Rop protein, which maintains plasmids at low copy number; rop
   3013..3393    +  CDS            YPB1_ECOLX: Protein predicted: Swiss-Prot protein existence level 4. From Escherichia coli.
   3465..3756    -  CDS            TcR (fragment): tetracycline efflux protein; tet; confers resistance to tetracycline
   3771..3792    -  protein_bind   CAP binding site: CAP binding activates transcription in the presence of cAMP. E. coli catabolite activator protein
   3805..4887    -  CDS            lacI: lac repressor; lacI; The lac repressor binds to the lac operator to inhibit transcription in E. coli. This inhibition can be relieved by adding lactose or isopropyl-β-D-thiogalactopyranoside (IPTG).
   4888..4965    -  promoter       lacI promoter: lacI
   4973..5252    -  CDS            TcR (fragment): tetracycline efflux protein; tet; confers resistance to tetracycline
   5274..5292    +  promoter       T7 promoter: promoter for bacteriophage T7 RNA polymerase
   5293..5317    +  protein_bind   lac operator: The lac repressor binds to the lac operator to inhibit transcription in E. coli. This inhibition can be relieved by adding lactose or isopropyl-β-D-thiogalactopyranoside (IPTG). lac repressor encoded by lacI
   5332..5354    +  RBS            RBS: efficient ribosome binding site from bacteriophage T7 gene 10 (Olins and Rangwala, 1989)
   6535..15      +  CDS            9xHis (across the origin): 9xHis affinity tag
>Addgene plasmid #163229 | B1HZY7 | depositor full sequence | sequence record 316331 | Full Sequence
CACCACCACCACCACCACTGAGATCCGGCTGCTAACAAAGCCCGAAAGGAAGCTGAGTTGGCTGCTGCCA
CCGCTGAGCAATAACTAGCATAACCCCTTGGGGCCTCTAAACGGGTCTTGAGGGGTTTTTTGCTGAAAGG
AGGAACTATATCCGGATTGGCGAATGGG
[124 nt withheld, positions 169-292]
C
[91 nt withheld, positions 294-384]
A
[49 nt withheld, positions 386-434]
CCTTTGACGTTGGAGTCCACGTTCTTT
[37 nt withheld, positions 462-498]
ACCCTATCTCGGTCTATTCTTTTGATTTATAAGGGATTTTGCCGATTTCGGCCTATTGGTTAAAAAATGA
GCTGATTTAACAAAAATTTAACGCGAATTTTAACAAAATATTAACGTTTACAATTTCAGGTGGCACTTTT
CGGGGAAATGTGCGCGGAACCCCTATTTGTTTATTTTTCTAAATACATTCAAATATGTATCCGCTCATGA
GACAATAACCCTGATAAATGCTTCAATAATATTGAAAAAGGAAGAGTATGAGTATTCAACATTTCCGTGT
CGCCCTTATTCCCTTTTTTGCGGCATTTTGCCTTCCTGTTTTTGCTCACCCAGAAACGCTGGTGAAAGTA
AAAGATGCTGAAGATCAGTTGGGTGCACGAGTGGGTTACATCGAACTGGATCTCAACAGCGGTAAGATCC
TTGAGAGTTTTCGCCCCGAAGAACGTTTTCCAATGATGAGCACTTTTAAAGTTCTGCTATGTGGCGCGGT
ATTATCCCGTATTGACGCCGGGCAAGAGCAACTCGGTCGCCGCATACACTATTCTCAGAATGACTTGGTT
GAGTACTCACCAGTCACAGAAAAGCATCTTACGGATGGCATGACAGTAAGAGAATTATGCAGTGCTGCCA
TAACCATGAGTGATAACACTGCGGCCAACTTACTTCTGACAACGATCGGAGGACCGAAGGAGCTAACCGC
TTTTTTGCACAACATGGGGGATCATGTAACTCGCCTTGATCGTTGGGAACCGGAGCTGAATGAAGCCATA
CCAAACGACGAGCGTGACACCACGATGCCTGCAGCAATGGCAACAACGTTGCGCAAACTATTAACTGGCG
AACTACTTACTCTAGCTTCCCGGCAACAATTAATAGACTGGATGGAGGCGGATAAAGTTGCAGGACCACT
TCTGCGCTCGGCCCTTCCGGCTGGCTGGTTTATTGCTGATAAATCTGGAGCCGGTGAGCGTGGGTCTCGC
GGTATCATTGCAGCACTGGGGCCAGATGGTAAGCCCTCCCGTATCGTAGTTATCTACACGACGGGGAGTC
AGGCAACTATGGATGAACGAAATAGACAGATCGCTGAGATAGGTGCCTCACTGATTAAGCATTGGTAACT
GTCAGACCAAGTTTACTCATATATACTTTAGATTGATTTAAAACTTCATTTTTAATTTAAAAGGATCTAG
GTGAAGATCCTTTTTGATAATCTCATGACCAAAATCCCTTAACGTGAGTTTTCGTTCCACTGAGCGTCAG
ACCCCGTAGAAAAGATCAAAGGATCTTCTTGAGATCCTTTTTTTCTGCGCGTAATCTGCTGCTTGCAAAC
AAAAAAACCACCGCTACCAGCGGTGGTTTGTTTGCCGGATCAAGAGCTACCAACTCTTTTTCCGAAGGTA
ACTGGCTTCAGCAGAGCGCAGATACCAAATACTGTCCTTCTAGTGTAGCCGTAGTTAGGCCACCACTTCA
AGAACTCTGTAGCACCGCCTACATACCTCGCTCTGCTAATCCTGTTACCAGTGGCTGCTGCCAGTGGCGA
TAAGTCGTGTCTTACCGGGTTGGACTCAAGACGATAGTTACCGGATAAGGCGCAGCGGTCGGGCTGAACG
GGGGGTTCGTGCACACAGCCCAGCTTGGAGCGAACGACCTACACCGAACTGAGATACCTACAGCGTGAGC
TATGAGAAAGCGCCACGCTTCCCGAAGGGAGAAAGGCGGACAGGTATCCGGTAAGCGGCAGGGTCGGAAC
AGGAGAGCGCACGAGGGAGCTTCCAGGGGGAAACGCCTGGTATCTTTATAGTCCTGTCGGGTTTCGCCAC
CTCTGACTTGAGCGTCGATTTTTGTGATGCTCGTCAGGGGGGCGGAGCCTATGGAAAAACGCCAGCAACG
CGGCCTTTTTACGGTTCCTGGCCTTTTGCTGGCCTTTTGCTCACATGTTCTTTCCTGCGTTATCCCCTGA
TTCTGTGGATAACCGTATTACCGCCTTTGAGTGAGCTGATACCGCTCGCCGCAGCCGAACGACCGAGCGC
AGCGAGTCAGTGAGCGAGGAAGCGGAAGAGCGCCTGATGCGGTATTTTCTCCTTACGCATCTGTGCGGTA
TTTCACACCGCATATATGGTGCACTCTCAGTACAATCTGCTCTGATGCCGCATAGTTAAGCCAGTATACA
CTCCGCTATCGCTACGTGACTGGGTCATGGCTGCGCCCCGACACCCGCCAACACCCGCTGACGCGCCCTG
ACGGGCTTGTCTGCTCCCGGCATCCGCTTACAGACAAGCTGTGACCGTCTCCGGGAGCTGCATGTGTCAG
AGGTTTTCACCGTCATCACCGAAACGCGCGAGGCAGCTGCGGTAAAGCTCATCAGCGTGGTCGTGAAGCG
ATTCACAGATGTCTGCCTGTTCATCCGCGTCCAGCTCGTTGAGTTTCTCCAGAAGCGTTAATGTCTGGCT
TCTGATAAAGCGGGCCATGTTAAGGGCGGTTTTTTCCTGTTTGGTCACTGATGCCTCCGTGTAAGGGGGA
TTTCTGTTCATGGGGGTAATGATACCGATGAAACGAGAGAGGATGCTCACGATACGGGTTACTGATGATG
AACATGCCCGGTTACTGGAACGTTGTGAGGGTAAACAACTGGCGGTATGGATGCGGCGGGACCAGAGAAA
AATCACTCAGGGTCAATGCCAGCGCTTCGTTAATACAGATGTAGGTGTTCCACAGGGTAGCCAGCAGCAT
CCTGCGATGCAGATCCGGAACATAATGGTGCAGGGCGCTGACTTCCGCGTTTCCAGACTTTACGAAACAC
GGAAACCGAAGACCATTCATGTTGTTGCTCAGGTCGCAGACGTTTTGCAGCAGCAGTCGCTTCACGTTCG
CTCGCGTATCGGTGATTCATTCTGCTAACCAGTAAGGCAACCCCGCCAGCCTAGCCGGGTCCTCAACGAC
AGGAGCACGATCATGCGCACCCGTGGGGCCGCCATGCCGGCGATAATGGCCTGCTTCTCGCCGAAACGTT
TGGTGGCGGGACCAGTGACGAAGGCTTGAGCGAGGGCGTGCAAGATTCCGAATACCGCAAGCGACAGGCC
GATCATCGTCGCGCTCCAGCGAAAGCGGTCCTCGCCGAAAATGACCCAGAGCGCTGCCGGCACCTGTCCT
ACGAGTTGCATGATAAAGAAGACAGTCATAAGTGCGGCGACGATAGTCATGCCCCGCGCCCACCGGAAGG
AGCTGACTGGGTTGAAGGCTCTCAAGGGCATCGGTCGAGATCCCGGTGCCTAATGAGTGAGCTAACTTAC
ATTAATTGCGTTGCGCTCACTGCCCGCTTTCCAGTCGGGAAACCTGTCGTGCCAGCTGCATTAATGAATC
GGCCAACGCGCGGGGAGAGGCGGTTTGCGTATTGGGCGCCAGGGTGGTTTTTCTTTTCACCAGTGAGACG
GGCAACAGCTGATTGCCCTTCACCGCCTGGCCCTGAGAGAGTTGCAGCAAGCGGTCCACGCTGGTTTGCC
CCAGCAGGCGAAAATCCTGTTTGATGGTGGTTAACGGCGGGATATAACATGAGCTGTCTTCGGTATCGTC
GTATCCCACTACCGAGATATCCGCACCAACGCGCAGCCCGGACTCGGTAATGGCGCGCATTGCGCCCAGC
GCCATCTGATCGTTGGCAACCAGCATCGCAGTGGGAACGATGCCCTCATTCAGCATTTGCATGGTTTGTT
GAAAACCGGACATGGCACTCCAGTCGCCTTCCCGTTCCGCTATCGGCTGAATTTGATTGCGAGTGAGATA
TTTATGCCAGCCAGCCAGACGCAGACGCGCCGAGACAGAACTTAATGGGCCCGCTAACAGCGCGATTTGC
TGGTGACCCAATGCGACCAGATGCTCCACGCCCAGTCGCGTACCGTCTTCATGGGAGAAAATAATACTGT
TGATGGGTGTCTGGTCAGAGACATCAAGAAATAACGCCGGAACATTAGTGCAGGCAGCTTCCACAGCAAT
GGCATCCTGGTCATCCAGCGGATAGTTAATGATCAGCCCACTGACGCGTTGCGCGAGAAGATTGTGCACC
GCCGCTTTACAGGCTTCGACGCCGCTTCGTTCTACCATCGACACCACCACGCTGGCACCCAGTTGATCGG
CGCGAGATTTAATCGCCGCGACAATTTGCGACGGCGCGTGCAGGGCCAGACTGGAGGTGGCAACGCCAAT
CAGCAACGACTGTTTGCCCGCCAGTTGTTGTGCCACGCGGTTGGGAATGTAATTCAGCTCCGCCATCGCC
GCTTCCACTTTTTCCCGCGTTTTCGCAGAAACGTGGCTGGCCTGGTTCACCACGCGGGAAACGGTCTGAT
AAGAGACACCGGCATACTCTGCGACATCGTATAACGTTACTGGTTTCACATTCACCACCCTGAATTGACT
CTCTTCCGGGCGCTATCATGCCATACCGCGAAAGGTTTTGCGCCATTCGATGGTGTCCGGGATCTCGACG
CTCTCCCTTATGCGACTCCTGCATTAGGAAGCAGCCCAGTAGTAGGTTGAGGCCGTTGAGCACCGCCGCC
GCAAGGAATGGTGCATGCAAGGAGATGGCGCCCAACAGTCCCCCGGCCACGGGGCCTGCCACCATACCCA
CGCCGAAACAAGCGCTCATGAGCCCGAAGTGGCGAGCCCGATCTTCCCCATCGGTGATGTCGGCGATATA
GGCGCCAGCAACCGCACCTGTGGCGCCGGTGATGCCGGCCACGATGCGTCCGGCGTAGAGGATCGAGATC
TCGATCCCGCGAAATTAATACGACTCACTATAGGGGAATTGTGAGCGGATAACAATTCCCCTCTAGAAAT
AATTTTGTTTAACTTTAAGAAGGAGATATACATATGACTAACACCACTGACGGGGACTTGTTGTTGAAGA
ACATCACTGCACAAGCACCGTTTCCTATTTGTTTTGCTGATCTCGAAAAGGCTGTTGCAGAGAAGATCCC
TGCTGGGCCTTTTGGTTATATACGATCTGGTGCAGGTGGTGAGCAGACCTTGAGAAACAATCGATCAGCA
TTTGAGAAATATTCCATTGTTCCAAGGTTTCTTAATGATGTCTCCAATGTTCATACCAGTATCAATCTGT
TCGGTAAGACCTATCCAACTCCATTGCTATTCGCACCAGTCGGAATGAATGGAATGGTTCATGAGGAAGG
TGAACTGGCTGCAGTGAGAGCTGCACAACAGTTAAATATGCCATATATACAATCAACTGTTAGTACCTAT
GCTCTAGAAGACGTTGCTGAGGCTGCTCCTAGTGCCACTAAATGGTTCCAACTCTATTGGAGCACAAACG
AAGAAATCGCATTCTCTATGGCTGCACGAGCAGAGTCCGCAGGCTTCGAAGCTATAGTCTTAACCGTGGA
TACGGTGATGTTGGGCTGGCGAGAAGAGGACGTTCGTAATCAGTTCTCTCCACTAAAACTAGGGTATGCC
AAAGGAAATTACATTAACGATCCTGTATTCATGGCTAGCCTGCCAAACGACTCTTTTGAATCTTACGTTC
AGGGAGTCCTTCAAAACGTGTTTCACCCAACTCTAAATTGGGAACACGTGAGAGAGCTTAAGCGTAGAAC
CAACCTGCCTATTTTGCTTAAGGGCATCTTGCATCCAGAAGACGCCAAACTAGCTATCGTGAACGGAGTG
GACGGCATAATTGTTTCTAACCACGGTGGTAGACAATTGGATGGAGTTATTGGTTCTCTCGATGCCCTGC
CTTCCATCGTTTCTGCCGTCAAGGGACAAATCCCCATTATCCTTGATTCAGGGGTTTATAGAGGCATGGA
TGCCCTAAAAGCACTTGCTTTGGGAGCAGATGCCGTAGCTATTGGCAGACCATTCATTTACGGACTTGCC
TTGGAAGGCCAACAAGGTGTTGAGAGAGTTATGACTAATATTTACGACGAACTGAAGGTAAGCATCGCTT
TAGCCGGAACTACGTCAATCGAGGGCCTGAGAACCATCACCCTAGTAAAGAATGACGGTATGGAAGTTAA
GGCAGCAGCTTTGGAACACCACCATCAC
