>Addgene plasmid #163229 | B1HZY7 | depositor partial sequence | sequence record 316332 | insert gene sequence
ATGACTAACACCACTGACGGGGACTTGTTGTTGAAGAACATCACTGCACAAGCACCGTTTCCTATTTGTT
TTGCTGATCTCGAAAAGGCTGTTGCAGAGAAGATCCCTGCTGGGCCTTTTGGTTATATACGATCTGGTGC
AGGTGGTGAGCAGACCTTGAGAAACAATCGATCAGCATTTGAGAAATATTCCATTGTTCCAAGGTTTCTT
AATGATGTCTCCAATGTTCATACCAGTATCAATCTGTTCGGTAAGACCTATCCAACTCCATTGCTATTCG
CACCAGTCGGAATGAATGGAATGGTTCATGAGGAAGGTGAACTGGCTGCAGTGAGAGCTGCACAACAGTT
AAATATGCCATATATACAATCAACTGTTAGTACCTATGCTCTAGAAGACGTTGCTGAGGCTGCTCCTAGT
GCCACTAAATGGTTCCAACTCTATTGGAGCACAAACGAAGAAATCGCATTCTCTATGGCTGCACGAGCAG
AGTCCGCAGGCTTCGAAGCTATAGTCTTAACCGTGGATACGGTGATGTTGGGCTGGCGAGAAGAGGACGT
TCGTAATCAGTTCTCTCCACTAAAACTAGGGTATGCCAAAGGAAATTACATTAACGATCCTGTATTCATG
GCTAGCCTGCCAAACGACTCTTTTGAATCTTACGTTCAGGGAGTCCTTCAAAACGTGTTTCACCCAACTC
TAAATTGGGAACACGTGAGAGAGCTTAAGCGTAGAACCAACCTGCCTATTTTGCTTAAGGGCATCTTGCA
TCCAGAAGACGCCAAACTAGCTATCGTGAACGGAGTGGACGGCATAATTGTTTCTAACCACGGTGGTAGA
CAATTGGATGGAGTTATTGGTTCTCTCGATGCCCTGCCTTCCATCGTTTCTGCCGTCAAGGGACAAATCC
CCATTATCCTTGATTCAGGGGTTTATAGAGGCATGGATGCCCTAAAAGCACTTGCTTTGGGAGCAGATGC
CGTAGCTATTGGCAGACCATTCATTTACGGACTTGCCTTGGAAGGCCAACAAGGTGTTGAGAGAGTTATG
ACTAATATTTACGACGAACTGAAGGTAAGCATCGCTTTAGCCGGAACTACGTCAATCGAGGGCCTGAGAA
CCATCACCCTAGTAAAGAATGACGGTATGGAAGTTAAGGCAGCAGCTTTGGAACACCACCATCAC
